>Addgene plasmid #99687 | pAAV-CMV-dSa-VPR mini.-1X snRP1 | addgene full sequence | sequence record 194615 | Addgene NGS Result
AAAACCTCTGACACATGCAGCTCCCGGAGACGGTCACAGCTTGTCTGTAAGCGGATGCCGGGAGCAGACA
AGCCCGTCAGGGCGCGTCAGCGGGTGTTGGCGGGTGTCGGGGCTGGCTTAACTATGCGGCATCAGAGCAG
ATTGTACTGAGAGTGCACCATAAAATTGTAAACGTTAATATTTTGTTAAAATTCGCGTTAAATTTTTGTT
AAATCAGCTCATTTTTTAACCAATAGACCGAAATCGGCAAAATCCCTTATAAATCAAAAGAATAGCCCGA
GATAGAGT
[37 nt withheld, positions 289-325]
AAAGAACGTGGACTCCAACGTCAAAGG
[141 nt withheld, positions 353-493]
G
[46 nt withheld, positions 495-540]
A
[95 nt withheld, positions 542-636]
TATGCGGTGTGAAATACCGCACAGATGCGTAAGGAGAAAATACCGCATCAGGCGCCCCTGCAGGCAGCTG
CGCGCTCGCTCGCTCACTGAGGCCGCCCGGGCAAAGCCCGGGCGTCGGGCGACCTTTGGTCGCCCGGCCT
CAGTGAGCGAGCGAGCGCGCAGAGAGGGAGTGGCCAACTCCATCACTAGGGGTTCCTGCGGCCGCCTCGA
GGCGTTGACATTGATTATTGACTAGTTATTAATAGTAATCAATTACGGGGTCATTAGTTCATAGCCCATA
TATGGAGTTCCGCGTTACATAACTTACGGTAAATGGCCCGCCTGGCTGACCGCCCAACGACCCCCGCCCA
TTGACGTCAATAATGACGTATGTTCCCATAGTAACGCCAATAGGGACTTTCCATTGACGTCAATGGGTGG
AGTATTTACGGTAAACTGCCCACTTGGCAGTACATCAAGTGTATCATATGCCAAGTACGCCCCCTATTGA
CGTCAATGACGGTAAATGGCCCGCCTGGCATTATGCCCAGTACATGACCTTATGGGACTTTCCTACTTGG
CAGTACATCTACGTATTAGTCATCGCTATTACCATGGTGATGCGGTTTTGGCAGTACATCAATGGGCGTG
GATAGCGGTTTGACTCACGGGGATTTCCAAGTCTCCACCCCATTGACGTCAATGGGAGTTTGTTTTGGCA
CCAAAATCAACGGGACTTTCCAAAATGTCGTAACAACTCCGCCCCATTGACGCAAATGGGCGGTAGGCGT
GTACGGTGGGAGGTCTATATAAGCAGAGCTCTCTGGCTAACTACCGGTGCCACCATGGCCCCAAAGAAGA
AGCGGAAGGTCGGTATCCACGGAGTCCCAGCAGCCAAGCGGAACTACATCCTGGGCCTGGCCATCGGCAT
CACCAGCGTGGGCTACGGCATCATCGACTACGAGACACGGGACGTGATCGATGCCGGCGTGCGGCTGTTC
AAAGAGGCCAACGTGGAAAACAACGAGGGCAGGCGGAGCAAGAGAGGCGCCAGAAGGCTGAAGCGGCGGA
GGCGGCATAGAATCCAGAGAGTGAAGAAGCTGCTGTTCGACTACAACCTGCTGACCGACCACAGCGAGCT
GAGCGGCATCAACCCCTACGAGGCCAGAGTGAAGGGCCTGAGCCAGAAGCTGAGCGAGGAAGAGTTCTCT
GCCGCCCTGCTGCACCTGGCCAAGAGAAGAGGCGTGCACAACGTGAACGAGGTGGAAGAGGACACCGGCA
ACGAGCTGTCCACCAAAGAGCAGATCAGCCGGAACAGCAAGGCCCTGGAAGAGAAATACGTGGCCGAACT
GCAGCTGGAACGGCTGAAGAAAGACGGCGAAGTGCGGGGCAGCATCAACAGATTCAAGACCAGCGACTAC
GTGAAAGAAGCCAAACAGCTGCTGAAGGTGCAGAAGGCCTACCACCAGCTGGACCAGAGCTTCATCGACA
CCTACATCGACCTGCTGGAAACCCGGCGGACCTACTATGAGGGACCTGGCGAGGGCAGCCCCTTCGGCTG
GAAGGACATCAAAGAATGGTACGAGATGCTGATGGGCCACTGCACCTACTTCCCCGAGGAACTGCGGAGC
GTGAAGTACGCCTACAACGCCGACCTGTACAACGCCCTGAACGACCTGAACAATCTCGTGATCACCAGGG
ACGAGAACGAGAAGCTGGAATATTACGAGAAGTTCCAGATCATCGAGAACGTGTTCAAGCAGAAGAAGAA
GCCCACCCTGAAGCAGATCGCCAAAGAAATCCTCGTGAACGAAGAGGATATTAAGGGCTACAGAGTGACC
AGCACCGGCAAGCCCGAGTTCACCAACCTGAAGGTGTACCACGACATCAAGGACATTACCGCCCGGAAAG
AGATTATTGAGAACGCCGAGCTGCTGGATCAGATTGCCAAGATCCTGACCATCTACCAGAGCAGCGAGGA
CATCCAGGAAGAACTGACCAATCTGAACTCCGAGCTGACCCAGGAAGAGATCGAGCAGATCTCTAATCTG
AAGGGCTATACCGGCACCCACAACCTGAGCCTGAAGGCCATCAACCTGATCCTGGACGAGCTGTGGCACA
CCAACGACAACCAGATCGCTATCTTCAACCGGCTGAAGCTGGTGCCCAAGAAGGTGGACCTGTCCCAGCA
GAAAGAGATCCCCACCACCCTGGTGGACGACTTCATCCTGAGCCCCGTCGTGAAGAGAAGCTTCATCCAG
AGCATCAAAGTGATCAACGCCATCATCAAGAAGTACGGCCTGCCCAACGACATCATTATCGAGCTGGCCC
GCGAGAAGAACTCCAAGGACGCCCAGAAAATGATCAACGAGATGCAGAAGCGGAACCGGCAGACCAACGA
GCGGATCGAGGAAATCATCCGGACCACCGGCAAAGAGAACGCCAAGTACCTGATCGAGAAGATCAAGCTG
CACGACATGCAGGAAGGCAAGTGCCTGTACAGCCTGGAAGCCATCCCTCTGGAAGATCTGCTGAACAACC
CCTTCAACTATGAGGTGGACCACATCATCCCCAGAAGCGTGTCCTTCGACAACAGCTTCAACAACAAGGT
GCTCGTGAAGCAGGAAGAAGCCAGCAAGAAGGGCAACCGGACCCCATTCCAGTACCTGAGCAGCAGCGAC
AGCAAGATCAGCTACGAAACCTTCAAGAAGCACATCCTGAATCTGGCCAAGGGCAAGGGCAGAATCAGCA
AGACCAAGAAAGAGTATCTGCTGGAAGAACGGGACATCAACAGGTTCTCCGTGCAGAAAGACTTCATCAA
CCGGAACCTGGTGGATACCAGATACGCCACCAGAGGCCTGATGAACCTGCTGCGGAGCTACTTCAGAGTG
AACAACCTGGACGTGAAAGTGAAGTCCATCAATGGCGGCTTCACCAGCTTTCTGCGGCGGAAGTGGAAGT
TTAAGAAAGAGCGGAACAAGGGGTACAAGCACCACGCCGAGGACGCCCTGATCATTGCCAACGCCGATTT
CATCTTCAAAGAGTGGAAGAAACTGGACAAGGCCAAAAAAGTGATGGAAAACCAGATGTTCGAGGAAAAG
CAGGCCGAGAGCATGCCCGAGATCGAAACCGAGCAGGAGTACAAAGAGATCTTCATCACCCCCCACCAGA
TCAAGCACATTAAGGACTTCAAGGACTACAAGTACAGCCACCGGGTGGACAAGAAGCCTAATAGAGAGCT
GATTAACGACACCCTGTACTCCACCCGGAAGGACGACAAGGGCAACACCCTGATCGTGAACAATCTGAAC
GGCCTGTACGACAAGGACAATGACAAGCTGAAAAAGCTGATCAACAAGAGCCCCGAAAAGCTGCTGATGT
ACCACCACGACCCCCAGACCTACCAGAAACTGAAGCTGATTATGGAACAGTACGGCGACGAGAAGAATCC
CCTGTACAAGTACTACGAGGAAACCGGGAACTACCTGACCAAGTACTCCAAAAAGGACAACGGCCCCGTG
ATCAAGAAGATTAAGTATTACGGCAACAAACTGAACGCCCATCTGGACATCACCGACGACTACCCCAACA
GCAGAAACAAGGTCGTGAAGCTGTCCCTGAAGCCCTACAGATTCGACGTGTACCTGGACAATGGCGTGTA
CAAGTTCGTGACCGTGAAGAATCTGGATGTGATCAAAAAAGAAAACTACTACGAAGTGAATAGCAAGTGC
TATGAGGAAGCTAAGAAGCTGAAGAAGATCAGCAACCAGGCCGAGTTTATCGCCTCCTTCTACAACAACG
ATCTGATCAAGATCAACGGCGAGCTGTATAGAGTGATCGGCGTGAACAACGACCTGCTGAACCGGATCGA
AGTGAACATGATCGACATCACCTACCGCGAGTACCTGGAAAACATGAACGACAAGAGGCCCCCCAGGATC
ATTAAGACAATCGCCTCCAAGACCCAGAGCATTAAGAAGTACAGCACAGACATTCTGGGCAACCTGTATG
AAGTGAAATCTAAGAAGCACCCTCAGATCATCAAAAAGGGCAAAAGGCCGGCGGCCACGAAAAAGGCCGG
CCAGGCAAAAAAGAAAAAGGGATCCGAGGCCAGCGGTTCCGGACGGGCTGACGCATTGGACGATTTTGAT
CTGGATATGCTGGGAAGTGACGCCCTCGATGATTTTGACCTTGACATGCTTGGTTCGGATGCCCTTGATG
ACTTTGACCTCGACATGCTCGGCAGTGACGCCCTTGATGATTTCGACCTGGACATGCTGATTAACTCTAG
AAGTTCCGGATCTCCGAAAAAGAAACGCAAAGTTGGTTCGGGAGGTGGTTCGGGTGGCTCTGGATCAGTG
CTGCCTCAGGCTCCTGCTCCTGCACCAGCTCCAGCCATGGTGTCTGCACTGGCTCAGGCACCAGCACCCG
TGCCTGTGCTGGCTCCTGGACCTCCACAGGCTGTGGCTCCACCAGCCCCTAAACCTACACAGGCCGGCGA
GGGCACACTGTCTGAAGCTCTGCTGCAGCTGCAGTTCGACGACGAGGATCTGGGAGCCCTGCTGGGAAAC
AGCACCGATCCTGCCGTGTTCACCGACCTGGCCAGCGTGGACAACAGCGAGTTCCAGCAGCTGCTGAACC
AGGGCATCCCTGTGGCCCCTCACACCACCGAGCCCATGCTGATGGAATACCCCGAGGCCATCACCCGGCT
CGTGACAGGCGCTCAGAGGCCTCCTGATCCAGCTCCTGCCCCTCTGGGAGCACCAGGCCTGCCTAATGGA
CTGCTGTCTGGCGACGAGGACTTCAGCTCTATCGCCGATATGGATTTCTCAGCCTTGCTGTCAGGCGGTG
GTAGTGGTGGGAGCGGTAGTGACCTTTCCCATCCGCCCCCAAGGGGCCATCTGGATGAGCTGACAACCAC
ACTTGAGTCCATGACCGAGGATCTGAACCTGGACTCACCCCTGACCCCGGAATTGAACGAGATTCTGGAT
ACCTTCCTGAACGACGAGTGCCTCTTGCATGCCATGCATATCAGCACAGGACTGTCCATCTTCGACACAT
CTCTGTTTTAGGAATTCAAATAAAATACGAAATGCAATTGGGCCGCAGGAACCCCTAGTGATGGAGTTGG
CCACTCCCTCTCTGCGCGCTCGCTCGCTCACTGAGGCCGGGCGACCAAAGGTTGCCCGACGCCCGGGCTT
TGCCCGGGCGGCCTCAGTGAGCGAGCGAGCGCGCAGCTGCCTGCAGGACATGTGAGCAAAAGGCCAGCAA
AAGGCCAGGAACCGTAAAAAGGCCGCGTTGCTGGCGTTTTTCCATAGGCTCCGCCCCCCTGACGAGCATC
ACAAAAATCGACGCTCAAGTCAGAGGTGGCGAAACCCGACAGGACTATAAAGATACCAGGCGTTTCCCCC
TGGAAGCTCCCTCGTGCGCTCTCCTGTTCCGACCCTGCCGCTTACCGGATACCTGTCCGCCTTTCTCCCT
TCGGGAAGCGTGGCGCTTTCTCATAGCTCACGCTGTAGGTATCTCAGTTCGGTGTAGGTCGTTCGCTCCA
AGCTGGGCTGTGTGCACGAACCCCCCGTTCAGCCCGACCGCTGCGCCTTATCCGGTAACTATCGTCTTGA
GTCCAACCCGGTAAGACACGACTTATCGCCACTGGCAGCAGCCACTGGTAACAGGATTAGCAGAGCGAGG
TATGTAGGCGGTGCTACAGAGTTCTTGAAGTGGTGGCCTAACTACGGCTACACTAGAAGAACAGTATTTG
GTATCTGCGCTCTGCTGAAGCCAGTTACCTTCGGAAAAAGAGTTGGTAGCTCTTGATCCGGCAAACAAAC
CACCGCTGGTAGCGGTGGTTTTTTTGTTTGCAAGCAGCAGATTACGCGCAGAAAAAAAGGATCTCAAGAA
GATCCTTTGATCTTTTCTACGGGGTCTGACGCTCAGTGGAACGAAAACTCACGTTAAGGGATTTTGGTCA
TGAGATTATCAAAAAGGATCTTCACCTAGATCCTTTTAAATTAAAAATGAAGTTTTAAATCAATCTAAAG
TATATATGAGTAAACTTGGTCTGACAGTTACCAATGCTTAATCAGTGAGGCACCTATCTCAGCGATCTGT
CTATTTCGTTCATCCATAGTTGCCTGACTCCCCGTCGTGTAGATAACTACGATACGGGAGGGCTTACCAT
CTGGCCCCAGTGCTGCAATGATACCGCGGCTTCCACGCTCACCGGCTCCAGATTTATCAGCAATAAACCA
GCCAGCCGGAAGGGCCGAGCGCAGAAGTGGTCCTGCAACTTTATCCGCCTCCATCCAGTCTATTAATTGT
TGCCGGGAAGCTAGAGTAAGTAGTTCGCCAGTTAATAGTTTGCGCAACGTTGTTGCCATTGCTACAGGCA
TCGTGGTGTCACGCTCGTCGTTTGGTATGGCTTCATTCAGCTCCGGTTCCCAACGATCAAGGCGAGTTAC
ATGATCCCCCATGTTGTGCAAAAAAGCGGTTAGCTCCTTCGGTCCTCCGATCGTTGTCAGAAGTAAGTTG
GCCGCAGTGTTATCACTCATGGTTATGGCAGCACTGCATAATTCTCTTACTGTCATGCCATCCGTAAGAT
GCTTTTCTGTGACTGGTGAGTACTCAACCAAGTCATTCTGAGAATAGTGTATGCGGCGACCGAGTTGCTC
TTGCCCGGCGTCAATACGGGATAATACCGCGCCACATAGCAGAACTTTAAAAGTGCTCATCATTGGAAAA
CGTTCTTCGGGGCGAAAACTCTCAAGGATCTTACCGCTGTTGAGATCCAGTTCGATGTAACCCACTCGTG
CACCCAACTGATCTTCAGCATCTTTTACTTTCACCAGCGTTTCTGGGTGAGCAAAAACAGGAAGGCAAAA
TGCCGCAAAAAAGGGAATAAGGGCGACACGGAAATGTTGAATACTCATACTCTTCCTTTTTCAATATTAT
TGAAGCATTTATCAGGGTTATTGTCTCATGAGCGGATACATATTTGAATGTATTTAGAAAAATAAACAAA
TAGGGGTTCCGCGCACATTTCCCCGAAAAGTGCCACCTGACGTCTAAGAAACCATTATTATCATGACATT
AACCTATAAAAATAGGCGTATCACGAGGCCCTTTCGTCTCGCGCGTTTCGGTGATGACGGTG
Features (pLannotate 1.2.2; 16 found; start..end, strand, type, name):
    113..162     +  misc_feature   bom (fragment): basis of mobility region from pBR322
    163..618     -  rep_origin     f1 ori (sequence partly withheld): f1 bacteriophage origin of replication; arrow indicates direction of (+) strand synthesis
    637..688     +  misc_feature   bom (fragment): basis of mobility region from pBR322
    693..833     -  repeat_region  AAV2 ITR: inverted terminal repeat of adeno-associated virus serotype 2 inverted
    853..1232    +  enhancer       CMV enhancer: human cytomegalovirus immediate early enhancer
   1233..1436    +  promoter       CMV promoter: human cytomegalovirus (CMV) immediate early promoter
   1512..4667    +  CDS            cas9: CAS9_STAAU - Experimental evidence at protein level: Swiss-Prot protein existence level 1. CRISPR (clustered regularly interspaced short palindromic repeat) is an adaptive immune system that provides protection against mobile genetic elements (viruses, transposable elements and conjugative plasmids). CRISPR clusters contain spacers, sequences complementary to antecedent mobile elements, and target invading nucleic acids. CRISPR clusters are transcribed and processed into CRISPR RNA (crRNA). In type II CRISPR systems correct processing of pre-crRNA requires a trans- encoded small RNA (tracrRNA)
   4668..4715    +  CDS            nucleoplasmin NLS: bipartite nuclear localization signal from nucleoplasmin
   4866..4882    +  CDS            VP96 (fragment): 6 tandem repeats of the minimal activation domain of herpes simplex virus VP16 (Cheng et al., 2013)
   5079..5459    +  CDS            RELA (fragment): TF65_HUMAN - Also known as NFKB3. Experimental evidence at protein level: Swiss-Prot protein existence level 1. NF-kappa-B is a pleiotropic transcription factor present in almost all cell types and is the endpoint of a series of signal transduction events that are initiated by a vast array of stimuli related to many biological processes such as inflammation, immunity, differentiation, cell growth, tumorigenesis and apoptosis. NF-kappa-B is a homo- or heterodimeric complex formed by the Rel-like domain- containing proteins RELA/p65, RELB, NFKB1/p105, NFKB1/p50, REL and NFKB2/p52. The heterodime
   5487..5684    +  CDS            Rta AD (fragment): transcriptional activation domain from the human herpesvirus 4 (Epstein-Barr virus) replication and transcription activator Rta/BRLF1 (Hardwick et al., 1992; Chavez et al., 2015)
   5723..5863    +  repeat_region  AAV2 ITR: inverted terminal repeat of adeno-associated virus serotype 2 inverted
   5925..6513    -  rep_origin     ori: high-copy-number ColE1/pMB1/pBR322/pUC origin of replication
   6684..7544    -  CDS            AmpR: β-lactamase; bla; confers resistance to ampicillin, carbenicillin, and related antibiotics
   7545..7649    -  promoter       AmpR promoter: bla
   7744..11      +  CDS            rop (fragment) (across the origin): Rop protein, which maintains plasmids at low copy number; rop
