[The description below was written by a language model from this plasmid's Addgene catalogue record and pLannotate feature annotations shown in this document.]
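Description:
pAAV-CMV-dSa-VPR mini.-1X snRP1 is an AAV transfer plasmid of about 7.8 kb, built on a pAAV (pUC f1) backbone. It is designed to package a compact CRISPR transcriptional activator into recombinant adeno-associated virus. In bacteria it replicates from a high-copy ColE1/pUC origin and is selected with ampicillin through a β-lactamase gene under its own promoter. An f1 phage origin is also present, along with small remnants of the pBR322 bom and rop regions. The recorded use of a recombination-deficient, stable host strain is consistent with the need to keep the repeat-containing ITRs intact.

The payload lies between two AAV2 inverted terminal repeats, which are the cis elements required for replication and encapsidation of the vector genome. Within them, the human CMV immediate-early enhancer and promoter drive a nuclease-dead Staphylococcus aureus Cas9 (dSaCas9), followed by a bipartite nucleoplasmin nuclear localization signal. A C-terminal "VPR mini" effector is fused to this. The feature table detects fragments of its three components: VP16-derived repeats, the human RELA/p65 activation region, and the Epstein-Barr virus Rta activation domain. This fits the record's description of an optimized combination of truncated activation domains. According to the catalogue entry, transcription terminates at a single copy of a 17-nt snRP1 polyadenylation signal. That element is not annotated in the feature table, but it would lie in the short gap between the Rta fragment and the downstream ITR.

The small Cas9 orthologue, trimmed activators and minimal polyA together keep the cassette within AAV packaging capacity. No guide RNA cassette is annotated, so a targeting sgRNA would presumably be supplied separately for AAV-mediated activation of endogenous genes.
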