Addgene plasmid #99687: pAAV-CMV-dSa-VPR mini.-1X snRP1
Purpose: Expresses dSa Cas9 fused to optimized combination of truncated activation domains with 17 nt snRP1 poly adenylation signal
Depositing lab: George Church. Depositing organization: Harvard Medical School. Publication: Rational design of a compact CRISPR-Cas9 activator for AAV-mediated delivery. Vora S, Cheng J, Xiao R, VanDusen NJ, Quintino L, Pu WT, Vandenberghe LH, Chavez A, Church G. bioRxiv 2018. 298620 10.1101/298620.
Backbone
  Vector backbone: pAAV (pUC f1)
  Vector type: AAV
Growth in bacteria
  Bacterial resistance: Ampicillin, 100 μg/mL
  Growth temperature: 30°C
  Growth strain: NEB Stable
  Copy number: High Copy
Gene/Insert
  Gene/Insert name: dCas9
  Species: Synthetic
  Mutation: dead Cas9
  Tag / fusion protein: VPR mini (C terminal on insert)
  Cloning method: Restriction Enzyme; 5′ cloning site unknown (unknown if destroyed); 3′ cloning site unknown (unknown if destroyed)
Terms and licenses: Academic/Nonprofit Terms; Industry Terms: Not Available to Industry
Depositor comments: Please visit https://doi.org/10.1101/298620 for bioRxiv preprint.
How to cite: pAAV-CMV-dSa-VPR mini.-1X snRP1 was a gift from George Church (Addgene plasmid # 99687 ; http://n2t.net/addgene:99687 ; RRID:Addgene_99687)
